Addgene plasmid #159075: pMSR:MSMEG_0688:Dendra
Purpose: T7 expression of C-term fluorescent fusion in E. coli
Depositing lab: Keith Derbyshire & Joseph Wade. Depositing organization: Wadsworth Center, New York State Department of Health. Publication: A Mycobacterial Systems Resource for the Research Community. Judd JA, Canestrari J, Clark R, Joseph A, Lapierre P, Lasek-Nesselquist E, Mir M, Palumbo M, Smith C, Stone M, Upadhyay A, Wirth SE, Dedrick RM, Meier CG, Russell DA, Dills A, Dove E, Kester J, Wolf ID, Zhu J, Rubin ER, Fortune S, Hatfull GF, Gray TA, Wade JT, Derbyshire KM. mBio. 2021 Mar 2;12(2). pii: mBio.02401-20. doi: 10.1128/mBio.02401-20. PubMed 33653882.
Backbone
  Vector backbone: pMSR:Dendra
  Vector type: Bacterial Expression ; Integrating Mycobacterial Expression Vector attL5
Growth in bacteria
  Bacterial resistance: Apramycin, 25 μg/mL
  Growth temperature: 37°C
  Growth strain: DH5alpha
  Copy number: High Copy
Gene/Insert
  Gene/Insert name: MSMEG_0688
  Species: M. smegmatis
  Promoter: pmycTetO
  Tag / fusion protein: Gly-Ala Linker/Dendra2/1x Flag Tag (C terminal on insert)
  Cloning method: Ligation Independent Cloning
  Sequencing primers: 5′ TGATAGAGTTTGTCCTCCCTATCAG; 3′ TCCATATGCACCTTGACACG
Terms and licenses: Academic/Nonprofit Terms; Industry Terms: Not Available to Industry
Depositor comments: NCBI reference sequence: CP000480.1. 5' cloning site: Ase1, destroyed during cloning. 3' cloning site: HindIII, not destroyed during cloning
How to cite: pMSR:MSMEG_0688:Dendra was a gift from Keith Derbyshire & Joseph Wade (Addgene plasmid # 159075 ; http://n2t.net/addgene:159075 ; RRID:Addgene_159075)
