[The description below was written by a language model from this plasmid's Addgene catalogue record and pLannotate feature annotations shown in this document.]
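Description:
pMSR:MSMEG_0688:Dendra is a 6.2 kb E. coli–mycobacterial shuttle plasmid built on the pMSR:Dendra backbone, part of a systems resource of tagged Mycobacterium smegmatis genes. It replicates in E. coli from a high-copy ColE1/pUC-type origin and is selected with apramycin through the aac(3)IV acetyltransferase gene, a marker usable in both hosts. There is no mycobacterial replication origin in the annotation. Instead, the plasmid carries the mycobacteriophage L5 integrase gene along with adjacent phage L5 sequence, consistent with its catalogue description as an L5 attachment-site integrating vector that inserts as a single copy into the mycobacterial chromosome.

The payload is the M. smegmatis open reading frame MSMEG_0688, introduced by ligation-independent cloning. The annotation software matches it by homology to the M. tuberculosis aspC/alanine aminotransferase family protein, although the record itself gives no functional name. The gene is fused at its C terminus, via a Gly-Ala linker, to the green-to-red photoconvertible fluorescent protein Dendra2 followed by a single FLAG epitope. Upstream lie two promoters. The first is the listed pmycTetO promoter, whose tet operator sequences are picked up by the annotation as short "tight TRE" fragments and which allows tetracycline-regulated expression in mycobacteria where a Tet repressor is present. The second is a T7 promoter, paired with a partial T7 terminator downstream of the tag, for expression in T7 polymerase-bearing E. coli.

The stated purpose is T7-driven expression of the C-terminal fluorescent fusion in E. coli. The integrating design also suits it to localisation imaging in mycobacteria and to FLAG-based detection or purification of the fusion protein.
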