Features (pLannotate 1.2.2; 14 found; start..end, strand, type, name):
     15..32      +  promoter       tight TRE promoter (fragment): Tet-responsive promoter PTight, consisting of seven tet operator sequences followed by the minimal CMV promoter
     46..64      +  promoter       T7 promoter: promoter for bacteriophage T7 RNA polymerase
     89..1351    +  CDS            aspC: ALAA_MYCTU - Experimental evidence at protein level: Swiss-Prot protein existence level 1. From Mycobacterium tuberculosis (strain ATCC 25618 / H37Rv).
   1373..2059    +  CDS            Dendra2: Dendra2 is a photoconvertible green fluorescent protein published in 2006, derived from Dendronephthya sp.. It has high acid sensitivity.
   2099..2119    +  CDS            FLAG (fragment): FLAG® epitope tag, followed by an enterokinase cleavage site
   2128..2170    +  terminator     T7 terminator (fragment): transcription terminator for bacteriophage T7 RNA polymerase
   2376..3176    +  CDS            ApmR: aminoglycoside 3-N-acetyltransferase type IV ; aac(3)IV; confers resistance to apramycin (Paget and Davies, 1996)
   3243..3260    -  misc_feature   MCS (fragment): pBluescript multiple cloning site
   3301..3889    +  rep_origin     ori: high-copy-number ColE1/pMB1/pBR322/pUC origin of replication
   4057..4085    +  misc_feature   MCS (fragment): pUC18/19 multiple cloning site
   4645..5757    +  CDS            33: VINT_BPML5 - Also known as int. Protein inferred from homology: Swiss-Prot protein existence level 3. Integrase is necessary for integration of the phage into the host genome by site-specific recombination. From Mycobacterium phage L5 (Mycobacteriophage L5).
   5819..5923    -  CDS            32 (fragment): VG32_BPML5 - Protein predicted: Swiss-Prot protein existence level 4. From Mycobacterium phage L5 (Mycobacteriophage L5).
   5979..6083    +  CDS            Y4104_STRCO (fragment): Protein inferred from homology: Swiss-Prot protein existence level 3. From Streptomyces coelicolor (strain ATCC BAA-471 / A3(2) / M145).
   6141..8       +  promoter       tight TRE promoter (fragment) (across the origin): Tet-responsive promoter PTight, consisting of seven tet operator sequences followed by the minimal CMV promoter
>Addgene plasmid #159075 | pMSR:MSMEG_0688:Dendra | addgene full sequence | sequence record 315735 | Addgene NGS Result
TGATAGAGTTTGTCCTCCCTATCAGTGATAGATAGGCTTAAGGAGTAATACGACTCACTATAGGGAGAAG
GAGGCCATTATGGAACGCGTGACTACCCACCAGTTGCCGTGGCAGAGCACCGGGGAACACCGGAAGCCGC
GCACGTTCACCCAGTCCACGAAGCTGCAGGACGTCCTGTACGAGATCCGTGGGCCGGTACACGAGCACGC
CTCACGGCTGGAAGCTGAAGGGCATCGCATCCTCAAGCTGAACATCGGCAACCCCGCGCCGTTCGGGTTC
GAGGCCCCCGACGTCATCATGCGGGACATCATCCAGGCCCTGCCGACCGCGCAGGGCTATTCAGACTCCA
AGGGAATCCTCAGCGCCCGGCGCGCCGTTTTCACGCGCTACGAGCTGGTCGAGGGCTTCCCCAAGTTCGA
CGTCGACGACGTCTACCTGGGCAACGGCGTCTCCGAGCTCATCACCATGACGCTGCAGGCGCTGCTGGAC
AACGGCGACCAGGTGCTCATCCCGGCACCCGACTACCCGCTGTGGACGGCGTCGACCTCGCTGGCCGGCG
GCACCCCGGTACACTACCTGTGCGACGAGACGCAGGGCTGGAACCCCGACGTCGCCGACATCGAATCGAA
GATCACCGAACGCACCAAGGCGATCGTGGTGATCAACCCGAACAACCCGACGGGCGCGGTGTACAGCCGC
GAAACCCTCGAGCAGATCGTCGACCTGGCGCGCAAACATCAGCTGCTGCTGCTGGCCGACGAGATCTACG
ACAAGATCCTCTACGACGACGCCAAGCACATCTCACTGGCGACGTTGGCGCCTGACCTACTCTGTTTGAC
TTTCAACGGGCTGTCGAAGGCCTACCGGGTGGCCGGCTACCGGTCGGGGTGGCTGGTGATCACCGGCCCC
AAGGAGCACGCCACCAGTTTCATCGAGGGCATCAGCCTGCTGGCCAACATGCGCCTGTGCCCGAATGTCC
CCGCGCAGCACGCCATCCAGGTGGCCCTGGGCGGACACCAGAGCATCGACGCGTTGGTGCTGCCCGGCGG
GCGGCTGCTCGAACAGCGTGACGTGGCGTGGGAGAAGCTCAACGAGATCCCCGGGGTGTCGTGCGTGAAG
CCGCGCGGTGCGCTGTACGCGTTCCCCCGGTTGGACCCCGAGGTGTACGACATCCACGACGACGAGCAGC
TGGTCCTCGACCTGCTGCTGCAGGAGAAGATCCTGCTGACCCAGGGCACGGGGTTCAACTGGCCCACACC
CGATCACCTGCGCATCGTGACGTTGCCGTGGGCGCGCGATCTGGCCTCGGCGATCGAGCGGCTGGGGAAC
TTCCTGGCGAGCTACCGTCAGAAGCTTGGTGCGGCCGCGGGCAACACGCCTGGCATCAATCTGATCAAGG
AGGACATGCGTGTCAAGGTGCATATGGAGGGCAACGTGAACGGTCACGCCTTCGTGATCGAGGGGGAGGG
TAAGGGTAAGCCTTACGAAGGGACCCAGACCGCCAACCTCACCGTCAAGGAGGGCGCCCCTCTCCCATTC
TCGTACGATATCCTCACTACCGCGGTGCATTACGGGAACCGCGTGTTCACCAAGTACCCCGAGGATATCC
CTGACTACTTCAAGCAGAGCTTCCCGGAGGGATACTCCTGGGAGCGGACGATGACCTTCGAAGACAAGGG
TATCTGTACGATCCGCAGCGACATCTCGCTGGAAGGGGACTGTTTCTTCCAGAACGTCCGTTTCAAGGGG
ACCAACTTTCCGCCGAACGGCCCGGTCATGCAGAAGAAGACCCTCAAGTGGGAGCCGAGCACGGAGAAGC
TGCACGTTCGGGACGGCCTCCTGGTCGGCAACATCAACATGGCGCTGCTGCTGGAAGGCGGCGGCCACTA
CCTATGCGACTTCAAGACCACGTACAAAGCGAAGAAGGTCGTCCAGCTGCCCGACGCGCACTTCGTGGAC
CACCGCATCGAAATCCTGGGGAACGATTCGGACTACAACAAGGTCAAGTTGTACGAGCACGCTGTGGCAC
GCTATAGCCCGCTCCCGTCGCAGGTCTGGTTCGAAGGCGGCGGCGGGGAGAACCTGTATTTCCAGGACTA
CAAGGACGACGACGACAAGTGATTTAAATAACCCCTTGGGGCCTCTAAACGGGTCTTGAGGGGTTTTTTG
TTAACTAGCGTACGATCGAATTCCTGCAGCTCACGGTAACTGATGCCGTATTTGCAGTACCAGCGTACGG
CCCACAGAATGATGTCACGCTGAAAATGCCGGCCTTTGAATGGGTTCATGTGCAGCTCCATCAGCAAAAG
GGGATGATAAGTTTATCACCACCGACTATTTGCAACAGTGCCGTTGATCGTGCTATGATCGACTGATGTC
ATCAGCGGTGGAGTGCAATGTCGTGCAATACGAATGGCGAAAAGCCGAGCTCATCGGTCAGCTTCTCAAC
CTTGGGGTTACCCCCGGCGGTGTGCTGCTGGTCCACAGCTCCTTCCGTAGCGTCCGGCCCCTCGAAGATG
GGCCACTTGGACTGATCGAGGCCCTGCGTGCTACGCTGGGTCCGGGAGGGACGCTCGTCATGCCCTCGTG
GTCAGGTCTGGACGACGAGCCGTTCGATCCTGCCACGTCGCCCGTTACACCGGACCTTGGAGTTGTCTCT
GACACATTCTGGCGCCTGCCAAATGTAAAGCGCAGCGCCCATCCATTTGCCTTTGCGGCAGCGGGGCCAC
AGGCAGAGCAGATCATCTCTGATCCATTGCCCCTGCCACCTTACTCGCCTGCAAGCCCGGTCGCCCGTGT
CCATGAACTCGATGGGCAGGTACTTCTCCTCGGCGTGGGACACGATGCCAACACGACGCTGCATCTTGCC
GAGTTGATGGCAAAGGTTCCCTATGGGGTGCCGAGACACTGCACCATTCTTCAGGATGGCAAGTTGGTAC
GCGTCGATTATCTCGAGAATGACCACTGCTGTGAGCGCTTTGCCTTGGCGGACAGGTGGCTCAAGGAGAA
GAGCCTTCAGAAGGAAGGTCCAGTCGGTCATGCCTTTGCTCGGTTGATCCGCTCCCGCGACATTGTGGCG
ACAGCCCTGGGTCAACTGGGCCGAGATCCGTTGATCTTCCTGCATCCGCCAGAGGCGGGATGCGAAGAAT
GCGATGCCGCTCGCCAGTCGATTGGCTGAGCTCATGAGCGGAGAACGAGATGACGTTGGAGGGGCAAGGT
CGCGCTGATTGCTGGGGCAACACGGGGGATCCACTAGTTCCATGAGCGTCAGACCCCGTAGAAAAGATCA
AAGGATCTTCTTGAGATCCTTTTTTTCTGCGCGTAATCTGCTGCTTGCAAACAAAAAAACCACCGCTACC
AGCGGTGGTTTGTTTGCCGGATCAAGAGCTACCAACTCTTTTTCCGAAGGTAACTGGCTTCAGCAGAGCG
CAGATACCAAATACTGTCCTTCTAGTGTAGCCGTAGTTAGGCCACCACTTCAAGAACTCTGTAGCACCGC
CTACATACCTCGCTCTGCTAATCCTGTTACCAGTGGCTGCTGCCAGTGGCGATAAGTCGTGTCTTACCGG
GTTGGACTCAAGACGATAGTTACCGGATAAGGCGCAGCGGTCGGGCTGAACGGGGGGTTCGTGCACACAG
CCCAGCTTGGAGCGAACGACCTACACCGAACTGAGATACCTACAGCGTGAGCTATGAGAAAGCGCCACGC
TTCCCGAGGGGAGAAAGGCGGACAGGTATCCGGTAAGCGGCAGGGTCGGAACAGGAGAGCGCACGAGGGA
GCTTCCAGGGGGAAACGCCTGGTATCTTTATAGTCCTGTCGGGTTTCGCCACCTCTGACTTGAGCGTCGA
TTTTTGTGATGCTCGTCAGGGGGGCGGAGCCTATGGAAAAACGCCAGCAACGCGGCCTTTTTACGGTTCC
TGGCCTTTTGCTGGCCTTTTGCTCACATGTTCTTTCCTGCGTTATCCCCTGATTCTGTGGATAACCGTAT
TACCGCCTTTGAGTGAGCTGATACCGCTCGCCGCAGCCGAACGACCGAGCGCAACGCGTGCGGCCGCGGT
ACCCGGGGATCCTCTAGAGTCGACCACCAAGGGCACCATCTCTGCTTGGGCCACCCCGTTGGCCGCAGCC
AGCTCGCTGAGAGCCGTGAACGACAGGGCGAACGCCAGCCCGCCGACGGCGAGGGTTCCGACCGCTGCAA
CTCCCGGTGCAACCTTGTCCCGGTCTATTCTCTTCACTGCACCAGCTCCAATCTGGTGTGAATGCCCCTC
GTCTGTTCGCGCAGGCGGGGGGCTCTATTCGTTTGTCAGCATCGAAAGTAGCCAGATCAGGGATGCGTTG
CAACCGCGTATGCCCAGGTCAGAAGAGTCGCACAAGAGTTGCAGACCCCTGGAAAGAAAAATGGCCAGAG
GGCGAAAACACCCTCTGACCAGCGGAGCGGGCGACGGGAATCGAACCCGCGTAGCTAGTTTGGAAGAATG
GGTGTCTGCCGACCACATATGGGCCGGTCAAGATAGGTTTTTACCCCCTCTCGGCTGCATCCTCTAAGTG
GAAAGAAATTGCAGGTCGTAGAAGCGCGTTGAAGCCTGAGAGTTGCACAGGAGTTGCAACCCGGTAGCCT
TGTTCACGACGAGAGGAGACCTAGTTGGCACGTCGCGGATGGGGATCGCTGAAGACTCAGCGCAGCGGGA
GGATCCAAGCCTCATACGTCAACCCGCAGGACGGTGTGAGGTACTACGCGCTGCAGACCTACGACAACAA
GATGGACGCCGAAGCCTGGCTCGCGGGCGAGAAGCGGCTCATCGAGATGGAGACCTGGACCCCTCCACAG
GACCGGGCGAAGAAGGCAGCCGCCAGCGCCATCACGCTGGAGGAGTACACCCGGAAGTGGCTCGTGGAGC
GCGACCTCGCAGACGGCACCAGGGATCTGTACAGCGGGCACGCGGAGCGCCGCATCTACCCGGTGCTAGG
TGAAGTGGCGGTCACAGAGATGACGCCAGCTCTGGTGCGTGCGTGGTGGGCCGGGATGGGTAGGAAGCAC
CCGACTGCCCGCCGGCATGCCTACAACGTCCTCCGGGCGGTGATGAACACAGCGGTCGAGGACAAGCTGA
TCGCAGAGAACCCGTGCCGGATCGAGCAGAAGGCAGCCGATGAGCGCGACGTAGAGGCGCTGACGCCTGA
GGAGCTGGACATCGTCGCCGCTGAGATCTTCGAGCACTACCGGATCGCGGCATACATCCTGGCGTGGACG
AGCCTCCGGTTCGGAGAGCTGATCGAGCTTCGCCGCAAGGACATCGTGGACGACGGCATGACGATGAAGC
TCCGGGTGCGCCGTGGCGCTTCCCGCGTGGGGAACAAGATCGTCGTTGGCAACGCCAAGACCGTCCGGTC
GAAGCGTCCTGTGACGGTTCCGCCTCACGTCGCGGAGATGATCCGAGCGCACATGAAGGACCGTACGAAG
ATGAACAAGGGCCCCGAGGCATTCCTGGTGACCACGACGCAGGGCAACCGGCTGTCGAAGTCCGCGTTCA
CCAAGTCGCTGAAGCGTGGCTACGCCAAGATCGGTCGGCCGGAACTCCGCATCCACGACCTCCGCGCTGT
CGGCGCTACGTTCGCCGCTCAGGCAGGTGCGACGACCAAGGAGCTGATGGCCCGTCTCGGTCACACGACT
CCTAGGATGGCGATGAAGTACCAGATGGCGTCTGAGGCCCGCGACGAGGCTATCGCTGAGGCGATGTCCA
AGCTGGCCAAGACCTCCTGAAACGCAAAAAGCCCCCCTCCCAAGGACACTGAGTCCTAAAGAGGGGGGTT
TCTTGTCAGTACGCGAAGAACCACGCCTGGCCGCGAGCGCCAGCACCGCCGCTCTGTGCGGAGACCTGGG
CACCAGCCCCGCCGCCGCCAGGAGCATTGCCGTTCCCGCCAGAAATCTAGACGGTGACCACAACGCGCCC
GCTTTGATCGGGGACGTCGAAATATTGGATCGTCGGCACCGTCACGGCCGTGGGAGGCGGCACGATCCGC
GACGTGATGATCGGCCGCATCCCCACGGTGCTGCGCAGTGAGCTCTACGCCATCCCGGCGTTGATCTGTG
CGTTCGCACGCACAGGCCCGGTGTGAGAAGGGTCTCTGACGAGCGGGAGAACTCCCTATCAG
