>Addgene plasmid #159075 | pMSR:MSMEG_0688:Dendra | depositor partial sequence | sequence record 307017 | insert sequence
ATGGAACGCGTGACTACCCACCAGTTGCCGTGGCAGAGCACCGGGGAACACCGGAAGCCGCGCACGTTCA
CCCAGTCCACGAAGCTGCAGGACGTCCTGTACGAGATCCGTGGGCCGGTACACGAGCACGCCTCACGGCT
GGAAGCTGAAGGGCATCGCATCCTCAAGCTGAACATCGGCAACCCCGCGCCGTTCGGGTTCGAGGCCCCC
GACGTCATCATGCGGGACATCATCCAGGCCCTGCCGACCGCGCAGGGCTATTCAGACTCCAAGGGAATCC
TCAGCGCCCGGCGCGCCGTTTTCACGCGCTACGAGCTGGTCGAGGGCTTCCCCAAGTTCGACGTCGACGA
CGTCTACCTGGGCAACGGCGTCTCCGAGCTCATCACCATGACGCTGCAGGCGCTGCTGGACAACGGCGAC
CAGGTGCTCATCCCGGCACCCGACTACCCGCTGTGGACGGCGTCGACCTCGCTGGCCGGCGGCACCCCGG
TACACTACCTGTGCGACGAGACGCAGGGCTGGAACCCCGACGTCGCCGACATCGAATCGAAGATCACCGA
ACGCACCAAGGCGATCGTGGTGATCAACCCGAACAACCCGACGGGCGCGGTGTACAGCCGCGAAACCCTC
GAGCAGATCGTCGACCTGGCGCGCAAACATCAGCTGCTGCTGCTGGCCGACGAGATCTACGACAAGATCC
TCTACGACGACGCCAAGCACATCTCACTGGCGACGTTGGCGCCTGACCTACTCTGTTTGACTTTCAACGG
GCTGTCGAAGGCCTACCGGGTGGCCGGCTACCGGTCGGGGTGGCTGGTGATCACCGGCCCCAAGGAGCAC
GCCACCAGTTTCATCGAGGGCATCAGCCTGCTGGCCAACATGCGCCTGTGCCCGAATGTCCCCGCGCAGC
ACGCCATCCAGGTGGCCCTGGGCGGACACCAGAGCATCGACGCGTTGGTGCTGCCCGGCGGGCGGCTGCT
CGAACAGCGTGACGTGGCGTGGGAGAAGCTCAACGAGATCCCCGGGGTGTCGTGCGTGAAGCCGCGCGGT
GCGCTGTACGCGTTCCCCCGGTTGGACCCCGAGGTGTACGACATCCACGACGACGAGCAGCTGGTCCTCG
ACCTGCTGCTGCAGGAGAAGATCCTGCTGACCCAGGGCACGGGGTTCAACTGGCCCACACCCGATCACCT
GCGCATCGTGACGTTGCCGTGGGCGCGCGATCTGGCCTCGGCGATCGAGCGGCTGGGGAACTTCCTGGCG
AGCTACCGTCAG
